>Addgene plasmid #115210 | pC0060 AspCas13 (B04) His6-TwinStrep-SUMO-BsaI | depositor full sequence | sequence record 217011 | pC0060 AspCas13 (B04) His6-TwinStrep-SUMO-BsaI sequence 8946 bps
ACCAAACGTTTCGGCGAGAAGCAGGCCATTATCGCCGGCATGGCGGCCGACGCGCTGGGCTACGTCTTGC
TGGCGTTCGCGACGCGAGGCTGGATGGCCTTCCCCATTATGATTCTTCTCGCTTCCGGCGGCATCGGGAT
GCCCGCGTTGCAGGCCATGCTGTCCAGGCAGGTAGATGACGACCATCAGGGACAGCTTCAAGGATCGCTC
GCGGCTCTTACCAGCCTAACTTCGATCACTGGACCGCTGATCGTCACGGCGATTTATGCCGCCTCGGCGA
GCACATGGAACGGGTTGGCATGGATTGTAGGCGCCGCCCTATACCTTGTCTGCCTCCCCGCGTTGCGTCG
CGGTGCATGGAGCCGGGCCACCTCGACCTGAATGGAAGCCGGCGGCACCTCGCTAACGGATTCACCACTC
CAAGAATTGGAGCCAATCAATTCTTGCGGAGAACTGTGAATGCGCAAACCAACCCTTGGCAGAACATATC
CATCGCGTCCGCCATCTCCAGCAGCCGCACGCGGCGCATCTCGGGCAGCGTTGGGTCCTGGCCACGGGTG
CGCATGATCGTGCTCCTGTCGTTGAGGACCCGGCTAGGCTGGCGGGGTTGCCTTACTGGTTAGCAGAATG
AATCACCGATACGCGAGCGAACGTGAAGCGACTGCTGCTGCAAAACGTCTGCGACCTGAGCAACAACATG
AATGGTCTTCGGTTTCCGTGTTTCGTAAAGTCTGGAAACGCGGAAGTCAGCGCCCTGCACCATTATGTTC
CGGATCTGCATCGCAGGATGCTGCTGGCTACCCTGTGGAACACCTACATCTGTATTAACGAAGCGCTGGC
ATTGACCCTGAGTGATTTTTCTCTGGTCCCGCCGCATCCATACCGCCAGTTGTTTACCCTCACAACGTTC
CAGTAACCGGGCATGTTCATCATCAGTAACCCGTATCGTGAGCATCCTCTCTCGTTTCATCGGTATCATT
ACCCCCATGAACAGAAATCCCCCTTACACGGAGGCATCAGTGACCAAACAGGAAAAAACCGCCCTTAACA
TGGCCCGCTTTATCAGAAGCCAGACATTAACGCTTCTGGAGAAACTCAACGAGCTGGACGCGGATGAACA
GGCAGACATCTGTGAATCGCTTCACGACCACGCTGATGAGCTTTACCGCAGCTGCCTCGCGCGTTTCGGT
GATGACGGTGAAAACCTCTGACACATGCAGCTCCCGGAGACGGTCACAGCTTGTCTGTAAGCGGATGCCG
GGAGCAGACAAGCCCGTCAGGGCGCGTCAGCGGGTGTTGGCGGGTGTCGGGGCGCAGCCATGACCCAGTC
ACGTAGCGATAGCGGAGTGTATACTGGCTTAACTATGCGGCATCAGAGCAGATTGTACTGAGAGTGCACC
ATATATGCGGTGTGAAATACCGCACAGATGCGTAAGGAGAAAATACCGCATCAGGCGCTCTTCCGCTTCC
TCGCTCACTGACTCGCTGCGCTCGGTCGTTCGGCTGCGGCGAGCGGTATCAGCTCACTCAAAGGCGGTAA
TACGGTTATCCACAGAATCAGGGGATAACGCAGGAAAGAACATGTGAGCAAAAGGCCAGCAAAAGGCCAG
GAACCGTAAAAAGGCCGCGTTGCTGGCGTTTTTCCATAGGCTCCGCCCCCCTGACGAGCATCACAAAAAT
CGACGCTCAAGTCAGAGGTGGCGAAACCCGACAGGACTATAAAGATACCAGGCGTTTCCCCCTGGAAGCT
CCCTCGTGCGCTCTCCTGTTCCGACCCTGCCGCTTACCGGATACCTGTCCGCCTTTCTCCCTTCGGGAAG
CGTGGCGCTTTCTCATAGCTCACGCTGTAGGTATCTCAGTTCGGTGTAGGTCGTTCGCTCCAAGCTGGGC
TGTGTGCACGAACCCCCCGTTCAGCCCGACCGCTGCGCCTTATCCGGTAACTATCGTCTTGAGTCCAACC
CGGTAAGACACGACTTATCGCCACTGGCAGCAGCCACTGGTAACAGGATTAGCAGAGCGAGGTATGTAGG
CGGTGCTACAGAGTTCTTGAAGTGGTGGCCTAACTACGGCTACACTAGAAGGACAGTATTTGGTATCTGC
GCTCTGCTGAAGCCAGTTACCTTCGGAAAAAGAGTTGGTAGCTCTTGATCCGGCAAACAAACCACCGCTG
GTAGCGGTGGTTTTTTTGTTTGCAAGCAGCAGATTACGCGCAGAAAAAAAGGATCTCAAGAAGATCCTTT
GATCTTTTCTACGGGGTCTGACGCTCAGTGGAACGAAAACTCACGTTAAGGGATTTTGGTCATGAGATTA
TCAAAAAGGATCTTCACCTAGATCCTTTTAAATTAAAAATGAAGTTTTAAATCAATCTAAAGTATATATG
AGTAAACTTGGTCTGACAGTTACCAATGCTTAATCAGTGAGGCACCTATCTCAGCGATCTGTCTATTTCG
TTCATCCATAGTTGCCTGACTCCCCGTCGTGTAGATAACTACGATACGGGAGGGCTTACCATCTGGCCCC
AGTGCTGCAATGATACCGCGTGACCCACGCTCACCGGCTCCAGATTTATCAGCAATAAACCAGCCAGCCG
GAAGGGCCGAGCGCAGAAGTGGTCCTGCAACTTTATCCGCCTCCATCCAGTCTATTAATTGTTGCCGGGA
AGCTAGAGTAAGTAGTTCGCCAGTTAATAGTTTGCGCAACGTTGTTGCCATTGCTGCAGGCATCGTGGTG
TCACGCTCGTCGTTTGGTATGGCTTCATTCAGCTCCGGTTCCCAACGATCAAGGCGAGTTACATGATCCC
CCATGTTGTGCAAAAAAGCGGTTAGCTCCTTCGGTCCTCCGATCGTTGTCAGAAGTAAGTTGGCCGCAGT
GTTATCACTCATGGTTATGGCAGCACTGCATAATTCTCTTACTGTCATGCCATCCGTAAGATGCTTTTCT
GTGACTGGTGAGTACTCAACCAAGTCATTCTGAGAATAGTGTATGCGGCGACCGAGTTGCTCTTGCCCGG
CGTCAACACGGGATAATACCGCGCCACATAGCAGAACTTTAAAAGTGCTCATCATTGGAAAACGTTCTTC
GGGGCGAAAACTCTCAAGGATCTTACCGCTGTTGAGATCCAGTTCGATGTAACCCACTCGTGCACCCAAC
TGATCTTCAGCATCTTTTACTTTCACCAGCGTTTCTGGGTGAGCAAAAACAGGAAGGCAAAATGCCGCAA
AAAAGGGAATAAGGGCGACACGGAAATGTTGAATACTCATACTCTTCCTTTTTCAATATTATTGAAGCAT
TTATCAGGGTTATTGTCTCATGAGCGGATACATATTTGAATGTATTTAGAAAAATAAACAAATAGGGGTT
CCGCGCACATTTCCCCGAAAAGTGCCACCTGACGTCTAAGAAACCATTATTATCATGACATTAACCTATA
AAAATAGGCGTATCACGAGGCCCTTTCGTCTTCAAGAACCGGGATCTCGACGCTCTCCCTTATGCGACTC
CTGCATTAGGAAGCAGCCCAGTAGTAGGTTGAGGCCGTTGAGCACCGCCGCCGCAAGGAATGGTGCATGC
AAGGAGATGGCGCCCAACAGTCCCCCGGCCACGGGGCCTGCCACCATACCCACGCCGAAACAAGCGCTCA
TGAGCCCGAAGTGGCGAGCCCGATCTTCCCCATCGGTGATGTCGGCGATATAGGCGCCAGCAACCGCACC
TGTGGCGCCGGTGATGCCGGCCACGATGCGTCCGGCGTAGAGGATCGAGATCTCGATCCCGCGAAATTAA
TACGACTCACTATAGGGGAATTGTGAGCGGATAACAATTCCCCTCTAGAAATAATTTTGTTTAACTTTAA
GAAGGAGATATACCATGGGCAGCAGCCATCATCATCATCATCACAGCAGCGGCCTGGTGCCGCGCGGCAG
CCATATGGCTAGCTGGAGCCATCCGCAGTTTGAAAAAGGTGGTGGTAGCGGTGGTGGTTCAGGTGGTAGT
GCATGGTCACACCCTCAGTTTGAGAAAATGTCGGACTCAGAAGTCAATCAAGAAGCTAAGCCAGAGGTCA
AGCCAGAAGTCAAGCCTGAGACTCACATCAATTTAAAGGTGTCCGATGGATCTTCAGAGATCTTCTTCAA
GATCAAAAAGACCACTCCTTTAAGAAGGCTGATGGAAGCGTTCGCTAAAAGACAGGGTAAGGAAATGGAC
TCCTTAAGATTCTTGTACGACGGTATTAGAATCCAAGCTGATCAGACCCCTGAAGATTTGGACATGGAGG
ATAACGATATTATTGAGGCTCACAGAGAACAGATTGGTGGATCTATGTCCAATGAGATCGGCGCCTTCAG
AGAGCACCAGTTTGCCTACGCCCCAGGAAACGAGAAGCAGGAGGAGGCCACCTTCGCCACATACTTCAAC
CTGGCCCTGTCTAATGTGGAGGGCATGATGTTCGGAGAGGTGGAGTCTAACCCAGACAAGATCGAGAAGA
GCCTGGATACCCTGCCCCCTGCCATCCTGAGACAGATCGCCTCCTTTATCTGGCTGTCTAAGGAGGACCA
CCCCGATAAGGCCTACTCCACCGAGGAGGTGAAAGTGATCGTGACAGACCTGGTGCGGAGACTGTGCTTC
TACAGGAATTATTTCAGCCACTGTTTCTATCTGGATACACAGTACTTTTATTCCGACGAGCTGGTGGATA
CCACAGCCATCGGCGAGAAGCTGCCTTACAATTTCCACCACTTTATCACCAACAGACTGTTCAGGTATAG
CCTGCCAGAGATCACACTGTTTCGCTGGAACGAGGGCGAGCGGAAGTACGAGATCCTGCGGGACGGCCTG
ATCTTCTTTTGCTGTCTGTTCCTGAAGAGGGGACAGGCAGAGCGGTTTCTGAATGAGCTGAGATTCTTTA
AGAGGACCGACGAGGAGGGCCGCATCAAGCGGACCATCTTCACAAAGTATTGCACAAGAGAGTCTCACAA
GCACATCGGCATCGAGGAGCAGGATTTCCTGATCTTTCAGGACATCATCGGCGATCTGAATAGGGTGCCT
AAGGTGTGCGACGGCGTGGTGGATCTGAGCAAGGAGAACGAGAGATACATCAAGAACAGGGAGACAAGCA
ATGAGTCTGATGAGAACAAGGCCCGGTATAGACTGCTGATCAGGGAGAAGGACAAGTTTCCCTACTATCT
GATGCGCTACATCGTGGATTTCGGCGTGCTGCCTTGCATCACCTTTAAGCAGAACGACTACAGCACAAAG
GAGGGCCGGGGCCAGTTCCACTATCAGGATGCAGCAGTGGCACAGGAGGAGAGGTGTTACAATTTTGTGG
TGCGCAACGGCAACGTGTACTATTCCTATATGCCTCAGGCCCAGAACGTGGTGCGGATCAGCGAGCTGCA
GGGCACCATCTCCGTGGAGGAGCTGAGAAATATGGTGTACGCCTCTATCAATGGCAAGGACGTGAACAAG
AGCGTGGAGCAGTACCTGTATCACCTGCACCTGCTGTATGAGAAGATCCTGACCATCTCCGGCCAGACAA
TCAAGGAGGGCCGGGTGGACGTGGAGGATTACAGACCTCTGCTGGATAAGCTGCTGCTGCGCCCAGCCTC
TAACGGCGAGGAGCTGAGGCGCGAGCTGAGGAAGCTGCTGCCAAAGCGCGTGTGCGACCTGCTGAGCAAT
CGGTTCGATTGTTCTGAGGGCGTGAGCGCCGTGGAGAAGAGGCTGAAGGCCATCCTGCTGCGCCACGAGC
AGCTGCTGCTGAGCCAGAACCCCGCCCTGCACATCGACAAGATCAAGTCCGTGATCGATTACCTGTATCT
GTTCTTTTCTGACGATGAGAAGTTCCGGCAGCAGCCTACCGAGAAGGCCCACAGAGGCCTGAAGGACGAG
GAGTTTCAGATGTACCACTATCTGGTGGGCGACTACGATTCTCACCCACTGGCCCTGTGGAAGGAGCTGG
AGGCCAGCGGCCGGCTGAAGCCAGAGATGAGAAAGCTGACCAGCGCCACATCCCTGCACGGCCTGTATAT
GCTGTGCCTGAAGGGCACCGTGGAGTGGTGTCGGAAGCAGCTGATGTCCATCGGCAAGGGCACAGCCAAG
GTGGAGGCCATCGCCGACAGAGTGGGCCTGAAGCTGTACGATAAGCTGAAGGAGTATACCCCTGAGCAGC
TGGAGAGGGAGGTGAAGCTGGTGGTCATGCACGGATACGCTGCCGCCGCCACCCCAAAGCCAAAGGCACA
GGCAGCAATCCCATCTAAGCTGACAGAGCTGCGGTTCTATTCCTTTCTGGGCAAGAGAGAGATGTCTTTC
GCCGCCTTTATCCGGCAGGACAAGAAGGCCCAGAAGCTGTGGCTGAGAAATTTCTATACCGTGGAGAACA
TCAAGACACTGCAGAAGAGGCAGGCTGCCGCCGACGCAGCCTGCAAGAAGCTGTATAACCTGGTGGGAGA
GGTGGAGCGGGTGCACACCAACGATAAGGTGCTGGTGCTGGTGGCCCAGAGGTATCGCGAGCGGCTGCTG
AATGTGGGCAGCAAGTGTGCCGTGACACTGGACAACCCCGAGAGGCAGCAGAAGCTGGCCGACGTGTACG
AGGTGCAGAACGCCTGGCTGTCCATCCGCTTCGACGATCTGGACTTTACCCTGACACACGTGAACCTGTC
TAATCTGAGGAAGGCCTACAATCTGATCCCCCGCAAGCACATCCTGGCCTTCAAGGAGTATCTGGACAAT
AGGGTGAAGCAGAAGCTGTGCGAGGAGTGTCGCAACGTGCGGAGAAAGGAGGATCTGTGCACCTGCTGTT
CCCCTCGCTACTCTAATCTGACAAGCTGGCTGAAGGAGAACCACTCCGAGAGCTCCATCGAGAGGGAGGC
CGCCACCATGATGCTGCTGGACGTGGAGCGCAAGCTGCTGAGCTTCCTGCTGGATGAGAGGCGCAAGGCC
ATCATCGAGTACGGCAAGTTCATCCCATTTTCCGCCCTGGTGAAGGAGTGCCGGCTGGCCGACGCAGGCC
TGTGCGGCATCAGAAATGACGTGCTGCACGATAACGTGATCAGCTACGCCGATGCCATCGGCAAGCTGAG
CGCCTATTTTCCCAAGGAGGCCTCCGAGGCCGTGGAGTACATCCGGAGAACAAAGGAGGTGCGGGAGCAG
AGGCGCGAGGAGCTGATGGCCAACTCTAGCCAGTAAGGCCGCACTCGAGGCCCGAAAGGAAGCTGAGTTG
GCTGCTGCCACCGCTGAGCAATAACTAGCATAACCCCTTGGGGCCTCTAAACGGGTCTTGAGGGGTTTTT
TGCTGAAAGGAGGAACTATATCCGGATATCCCGCAAGAGGCCCGGCAGTACCGGCATAACCAAGCCTATG
CCTACAGCATCCAGGGTGACGGTGCCGAGGATGACGATGAGCGCATTGTTAGATTTCATACACGGTGCCT
GACTGCGTTAGCAATTTAACTGTGATAAACTACCGCATTAAAGCTTATCGATGATAAGCTGTCAAACATG
AGAAACACCATCGAATGGCGCAAAACCTTTCGCGGTATGGCATGATAGCGCCCGGAAGAGAGTCAATTCA
GGGTGGTGAATGTGAAACCAGTAACGTTATACGATGTCGCAGAGTATGCCGGTGTCTCTTATCAGACCGT
TTCCCGCGTGGTGAACCAGGCCAGCCACGTTTCTGCGAAAACGCGGGAAAAAGTGGAAGCGGCGATGGCG
GAGCTGAATTACATTCCCAACCGCGTGGCACAACAACTGGCGGGCAAACAGTCGTTGCTGATTGGCGTTG
CCACCTCCAGTCTGGCCCTGCACGCGCCGTCGCAAATTGTCGCGGCGATTAAATCTCGCGCCGATCAACT
GGGTGCCAGCGTGGTGGTGTCGATGGTAGAACGAAGCGGCGTCGAAGCCTGTAAAGCGGCGGTGCACAAT
CTTCTCGCGCAACGCGTCAGTGGGCTGATCATTAACTATCCGCTGGATGACCAGGATGCCATTGCTGTGG
AAGCTGCCTGCACTAATGTTCCGGCGTTATTTCTTGATGTCTCTGACCAGACACCCATCAACAGTATTAT
TTTCTCCCATGAAGACGGTACGCGACTGGGCGTGGAGCATCTGGTCGCATTGGGTCACCAGCAAATCGCG
CTGTTAGCGGGCCCATTAAGTTCTGTCTCGGCGCGTCTGCGTCTGGCTGGCTGGCATAAATATCTCACTC
GCAATCAAATTCAGCCGATAGCGGAACGGGAAGGCGACTGGAGTGCCATGTCCGGTTTTCAACAAACCAT
GCAAATGCTGAATGAGGGCATCGTTCCCACTGCGATGCTGGTTGCCAACGATCAGATGGCGCTGGGCGCA
ATGCGCGCCATTACCGAGTCCGGGCTGCGCGTTGGTGCGGATATCTCGGTAGTGGGATACGACGATACCG
AAGACAGCTCATGTTATATCCCGCCGTTAACCACCATCAAACAGGATTTTCGCCTGCTGGGGCAAACCAG
CGTGGACCGCTTGCTGCAACTCTCTCAGGGCCAGGCGGTGAAGGGCAATCAGCTGTTGCCCGTCTCACTG
GTGAAAAGAAAAACCACCCTGGCGCCCAATACGCAAACCGCCTCTCCCCGCGCGTTGGCCGATTCATTAA
TGCAGCTGGCACGACAGGTTTCCCGACTGGAAAGCGGGCAGTGAGCGCAACGCAATTAATGTAAGTTAGC
TCACTCATTAGGCACCGGGATCTCGACCGATGCCCTTGAGAGCCTTCAACCCAGTCAGCTCCTTCCGGTG
GGCGCGGGGCATGACTATCGTCGCCGCACTTATGACTGTCTTCTTTATCATGCAACTCGTAGGACAGGTG
CCGGCAGCGCTCTGGGTCATTTTCGGCGAGGACCGCTTTCGCTGGAGCGCGACGATGATCGGCCTGTCGC
TTGCGGTATTCGGAATCTTGCACGCCCTCGCTCAAGCCTTCGTCACTGGTCCCGCC
Features (pLannotate 1.2.2; 21 found; start..end, strand, type, name):
    623..1003    -  CDS            YPB1_ECOLX: Protein predicted: Swiss-Prot protein existence level 4. From Escherichia coli.
   1020..1211    +  CDS            rop: Rop protein, which maintains plasmids at low copy number; rop
   1313..1455    +  misc_feature   bom: basis of mobility region from pBR322
   1641..2229    -  rep_origin     ori: high-copy-number ColE1/pMB1/pBR322/pUC origin of replication
   2403..3260    -  CDS            bla: BLAT_ECOLX - Experimental evidence at protein level: Swiss-Prot protein existence level 1. TEM-type are the most prevalent beta-lactamases in enterobacteria; they hydrolyze the beta-lactam bond in susceptible beta-lactam antibiotics, thus conferring resistance to penicillins and cephalosporins. TEM-3 and TEM-4 are capable of hydrolyzing cefotaxime and ceftazidime. TEM-5 is capable of hydrolyzing ceftazidime. TEM-6 is capable of hydrolyzing ceftazidime and aztreonam. TEM-8/CAZ-2, TEM- 16/CAZ-7 and TEM-24/CAZ-6 are markedly active against ceftazidime. IRT- 4 shows resistance to beta-lactamase in
   3261..3365    -  promoter       AmpR promoter: bla
   3477..3756    -  CDS            TcR (fragment): tetracycline efflux protein; tet; confers resistance to tetracycline
   3778..3796    +  promoter       T7 promoter: promoter for bacteriophage T7 RNA polymerase
   3797..3821    +  protein_bind   lac operator: The lac repressor binds to the lac operator to inhibit transcription in E. coli. This inhibition can be relieved by adding lactose or isopropyl-β-D-thiogalactopyranoside (IPTG). lac repressor encoded by lacI
   3836..3858    +  RBS            RBS: efficient ribosome binding site from bacteriophage T7 gene 10 (Olins and Rangwala, 1989)
   3877..3893    +  CDS            capTEV™ (fragment): composite tag for in vivo biotinylation, TEV protease cleavage, and 6xHis tagging
   3904..3921    +  CDS            thrombin site: thrombin recognition and cleavage site
   4018..4310    +  CDS            SUMO (fragment): cleavable ubiquitin-like protein tag; S. cerevisiae SMT3 (truncated)
   7190..7227    +  CDS            SET1 (fragment): solubility-enhancement tag derived from T7 phage gene 10B
   7235..7282    +  terminator     T7 terminator: transcription terminator for bacteriophage T7 RNA polymerase
   7305..7409    -  CDS            TcR (fragment): tetracycline efflux protein; tet; confers resistance to tetracycline
   7457..7485    -  promoter       tet promoter: E. coli promoter for tetracycline efflux protein gene
   7495..7571    +  promoter       lacI promoter: lacI
   7572..8654    +  CDS            lacI: lac repressor; lacI; The lac repressor binds to the lac operator to inhibit transcription in E. coli. This inhibition can be relieved by adding lactose or isopropyl-β-D-thiogalactopyranoside (IPTG).
   8667..8688    +  protein_bind   CAP binding site: CAP binding activates transcription in the presence of cAMP. E. coli catabolite activator protein
   8703..381     +  CDS            TcR (fragment) (across the origin): tetracycline efflux protein; tet; confers resistance to tetracycline
