>Addgene plasmid #115210 | pC0060 AspCas13 (B04) His6-TwinStrep-SUMO-BsaI | addgene full sequence | sequence record 224746 | Addgene NGS Result
TTTCACCAGTGAGACGGGCAACAGCTGATTGCCCTTCACCGCCTGGCCCTGAGAGAGTTGCAGCAAGCGG
TCCACGCTGGTTTGCCCCAGCAGGCGAAAATCCTGTTTGATGGTGGTTAACGGCGGGATATAACATGAGC
TGTCTTCGGTATCGTCGTATCCCACTACCGAGATATCCGCACCAACGCGCAGCCCGGACTCGGTAATGGC
GCGCATTGCGCCCAGCGCCATCTGATCGTTGGCAACCAGCATCGCAGTGGGAACGATGCCCTCATTCAGC
ATTTGCATGGTTTGTTGAAAACCGGACATGGCACTCCAGTCGCCTTCCCGTTCCGCTATCGGCTGAATTT
GATTGCGAGTGAGATATTTATGCCAGCCAGCCAGACGCAGACGCGCCGAGACAGAACTTAATGGGCCCGC
TAACAGCGCGATTTGCTGGTGACCCAATGCGACCAGATGCTCCACGCCCAGTCGCGTACCGTCTTCATGG
GAGAAAATAATACTGTTGATGGGTGTCTGGTCAGAGACATCAAGAAATAACGCCGGAACATTAGTGCAGG
CAGCTTCCACAGCAATGGCATCCTGGTCATCCAGCGGATAGTTAATGATCAGCCCACTGACGCGTTGCGC
GAGAAGATTGTGCACCGCCGCTTTACAGGCTTCGACGCCGCTTCGTTCTACCATCGACACCACCACGCTG
GCACCCAGTTGATCGGCGCGAGATTTAATCGCCGCGACAATTTGCGACGGCGCGTGCAGGGCCAGACTGG
AGGTGGCAACGCCAATCAGCAACGACTGTTTGCCCGCCAGTTGTTGTGCCACGCGGTTGGGAATGTAATT
CAGCTCCGCCATCGCCGCTTCCACTTTTTCCCGCGTTTTCGCAGAAACGTGGCTGGCCTGGTTCACCACG
CGGGAAACGGTCTGATAAGAGACACCGGCATACTCTGCGACATCGTATAACGTTACTGGTTTCACATTCA
CCACCCTGAATTGACTCTCTTCCGGGCGCTATCATGCCATACCGCGAAAGGTTTTGCGCCATTCGATGGT
GTCCGGGATCTCGACGCTCTCCCTTATGCGACTCCTGCATTAGGAAGCAGCCCAGTAGTAGGTTGAGGCC
GTTGAGCACCGCCGCCGCAAGGAATGGTGCATGCAAGGAGATGGCGCCCAACAGTCCCCCGGCCACGGGG
CCTGCCACCATACCCACGCCGAAACAAGCGCTCATGAGCCCGAAGTGGCGAGCCCGATCTTCCCCATCGG
TGATGTCGGCGATATAGGCGCCAGCAACCGCACCTGTGGCGCCGGTGATGCCGGCCACGATGCGTCCGGC
GTAGAGGATCGAGATCTCGATCCCGCGAAATTAATACGACTCACTATAGGGGAATTGTGAGCGGATAACA
ATTCCCCTCTAGAAATAATTTTGTTTAACTTTAAGAAGGAGATATACCATGGGCAGCAGCCATCATCATC
ATCATCACAGCAGCGGCCTGGTGCCGCGCGGCAGCCATATGGCTAGCTGGAGCCATCCGCAGTTTGAAAA
AGGTGGTGGTAGCGGTGGTGGTTCAGGTGGTAGTGCATGGTCACACCCTCAGTTTGAGAAAATGTCGGAC
TCAGAAGTCAATCAAGAAGCTAAGCCAGAGGTCAAGCCAGAAGTCAAGCCTGAGACTCACATCAATTTAA
AGGTGTCCGATGGATCTTCAGAGATCTTCTTCAAGATCAAAAAGACCACTCCTTTAAGAAGGCTGATGGA
AGCGTTCGCTAAAAGACAGGGTAAGGAAATGGACTCCTTAAGATTCTTGTACGACGGTATTAGAATCCAA
GCTGATCAGACCCCTGAAGATTTGGACATGGAGGATAACGATATTATTGAGGCTCACAGAGAACAGATTG
GTGGATCTATGTCCAATGAGATCGGCGCCTTCAGAGAGCACCAGTTTGCCTACGCCCCAGGAAACGAGAA
GCAGGAGGAGGCCACCTTCGCCACATACTTCAACCTGGCCCTGTCTAATGTGGAGGGCATGATGTTCGGA
GAGGTGGAGTCTAACCCAGACAAGATCGAGAAGAGCCTGGATACCCTGCCCCCTGCCATCCTGAGACAGA
TCGCCTCCTTTATCTGGCTGTCTAAGGAGGACCACCCCGATAAGGCCTACTCCACCGAGGAGGTGAAAGT
GATCGTGACAGACCTGGTGCGGAGACTGTGCTTCTACAGGAATTATTTCAGCCACTGTTTCTATCTGGAT
ACACAGTACTTTTATTCCGACGAGCTGGTGGATACCACAGCCATCGGCGAGAAGCTGCCTTACAATTTCC
ACCACTTTATCACCAACAGACTGTTCAGGTATAGCCTGCCAGAGATCACACTGTTTCGCTGGAACGAGGG
CGAGCGGAAGTACGAGATCCTGCGGGACGGCCTGATCTTCTTTTGCTGTCTGTTCCTGAAGAGGGGACAG
GCAGAGCGGTTTCTGAATGAGCTGAGATTCTTTAAGAGGACCGACGAGGAGGGCCGCATCAAGCGGACCA
TCTTCACAAAGTATTGCACAAGAGAGTCTCACAAGCACATCGGCATCGAGGAGCAGGATTTCCTGATCTT
TCAGGACATCATCGGCGATCTGAATAGGGTGCCTAAGGTGTGCGACGGCGTGGTGGATCTGAGCAAGGAG
AACGAGAGATACATCAAGAACAGGGAGACAAGCAATGAGTCTGATGAGAACAAGGCCCGGTATAGACTGC
TGATCAGGGAGAAGGACAAGTTTCCCTACTATCTGATGCGCTACATCGTGGATTTCGGCGTGCTGCCTTG
CATCACCTTTAAGCAGAACGACTACAGCACAAAGGAGGGCCGGGGCCAGTTCCACTATCAGGATGCAGCA
GTGGCACAGGAGGAGAGGTGTTACAATTTTGTGGTGCGCAACGGCAACGTGTACTATTCCTATATGCCTC
AGGCCCAGAACGTGGTGCGGATCAGCGAGCTGCAGGGCACCATCTCCGTGGAGGAGCTGAGAAATATGGT
GTACGCCTCTATCAATGGCAAGGACGTGAACAAGAGCGTGGAGCAGTACCTGTATCACCTGCACCTGCTG
TATGAGAAGATCCTGACCATCTCCGGCCAGACAATCAAGGAGGGCCGGGTGGACGTGGAGGATTACAGAC
CTCTGCTGGATAAGCTGCTGCTGCGCCCAGCCTCTAACGGCGAGGAGCTGAGGCGCGAGCTGAGGAAGCT
GCTGCCAAAGCGCGTGTGCGACCTGCTGAGCAATCGGTTCGATTGTTCTGAGGGCGTGAGCGCCGTGGAG
AAGAGGCTGAAGGCCATCCTGCTGCGCCACGAGCAGCTGCTGCTGAGCCAGAACCCCGCCCTGCACATCG
ACAAGATCAAGTCCGTGATCGATTACCTGTATCTGTTCTTTTCTGACGATGAGAAGTTCCGGCAGCAGCC
TACCGAGAAGGCCCACAGAGGCCTGAAGGACGAGGAGTTTCAGATGTACCACTATCTGGTGGGCGACTAC
GATTCTCACCCACTGGCCCTGTGGAAGGAGCTGGAGGCCAGCGGCCGGCTGAAGCCAGAGATGAGAAAGC
TGACCAGCGCCACATCCCTGCACGGCCTGTATATGCTGTGCCTGAAGGGCACCGTGGAGTGGTGTCGGAA
GCAGCTGATGTCCATCGGCAAGGGCACAGCCAAGGTGGAGGCCATCGCCGACAGAGTGGGCCTGAAGCTG
TACGATAAGCTGAAGGAGTATACCCCTGAGCAGCTGGAGAGGGAGGTGAAGCTGGTGGTCATGCACGGAT
ACGCTGCCGCCGCCACCCCAAAGCCAAAGGCACAGGCAGCAATCCCATCTAAGCTGACAGAGCTGCGGTT
CTATTCCTTTCTGGGCAAGAGAGAGATGTCTTTCGCCGCCTTTATCCGGCAGGACAAGAAGGCCCAGAAG
CTGTGGCTGAGAAATTTCTATACCGTGGAGAACATCAAGACACTGCAGAAGAGGCAGGCTGCCGCCGACG
CAGCCTGCAAGAAGCTGTATAACCTGGTGGGAGAGGTGGAGCGGGTGCACACCAACGATAAGGTGCTGGT
GCTGGTGGCCCAGAGGTATCGCGAGCGGCTGCTGAATGTGGGCAGCAAGTGTGCCGTGACACTGGACAAC
CCCGAGAGGCAGCAGAAGCTGGCCGACGTGTACGAGGTGCAGAACGCCTGGCTGTCCATCCGCTTCGACG
ATCTGGACTTTACCCTGACACACGTGAACCTGTCTAATCTGAGGAAGGCCTACAATCTGATCCCCCGCAA
GCACATCCTGGCCTTCAAGGAGTATCTGGACAATAGGGTGAAGCAGAAGCTGTGCGAGGAGTGTCGCAAC
GTGCGGAGAAAGGAGGATCTGTGCACCTGCTGTTCCCCTCGCTACTCTAATCTGACAAGCTGGCTGAAGG
AGAACCACTCCGAGAGCTCCATCGAGAGGGAGGCCGCCACCATGATGCTGCTGGACGTGGAGCGCAAGCT
GCTGAGCTTCCTGCTGGATGAGAGGCGCAAGGCCATCATCGAGTACGGCAAGTTCATCCCATTTTCCGCC
CTGGTGAAGGAGTGCCGGCTGGCCGACGCAGGCCTGTGCGGCATCAGAAATGACGTGCTGCACGATAACG
TGATCAGCTACGCCGATGCCATCGGCAAGCTGAGCGCCTATTTTCCCAAGGAGGCCTCCGAGGCCGTGGA
GTACATCCGGAGAACAAAGGAGGTGCGGGAGCAGAGGCGCGAGGAGCTGATGGCCAACTCTAGCCAGTAA
GGCCGCACTCGAGGCCCGAAAGGAAGCTGAGTTGGCTGCTGCCACCGCTGAGCAATAACTAGCATAACCC
CTTGGGGCCTCTAAACGGGTCTTGAGGGGTTTTTTGCTGAAAGGAGGAACTATATCCGGATATCCCGCAA
GAGGCCCGGCAGTACCGGCATAACCAAGCCTATGCCTACAGCATCCAGGGTGACGGTGCCGAGGATGACG
ATGAGCGCATTGTTAGATTTCATACACGGTGCCTGACTGCGTTAGCAATTTAACTGTGATAAACTACCGC
ATTAAAGCTTATCGATGATAAGCTGTCAAACATGAGAATTCTTGAAGACGAAAGGGCCTCGTGATACGCC
TATTTTTATAGGTTAATGTCATGATAATAATGGTTTCTTAGACGTCAGGTGGCACTTTTCGGGGAAATGT
GCGCGGAACCCCTATTTGTTTATTTTTCTAAATACATTCAAATATGTATCCGCTCATGAGACAATAACCC
TGATAAATGCTTCAATAATATTGAAAAAGGAAGAGTATGAGTATTCAACATTTCCGTGTCGCCCTTATTC
CCTTTTTTGCGGCATTTTGCCTTCCTGTTTTTGCTCACCCAGAAACGCTGGTGAAAGTAAAAGATGCTGA
AGATCAGTTGGGTGCACGAGTGGGTTACATCGAACTGGATCTCAACAGCGGTAAGATCCTTGAGAGTTTT
CGCCCCGAAGAACGTTTTCCAATGATGAGCACTTTTAAAGTTCTGCTATGTGGCGCGGTATTATCCCGTG
TTGACGCCGGGCAAGAGCAACTCGGTCGCCGCATACACTATTCTCAGAATGACTTGGTTGAGTACTCACC
AGTCACAGAAAAGCATCTTACGGATGGCATGACAGTAAGAGAATTATGCAGTGCTGCCATAACCATGAGT
GATAACACTGCGGCCAACTTACTTCTGACAACGATCGGAGGACCGAAGGAGCTAACCGCTTTTTTGCACA
ACATGGGGGATCATGTAACTCGCCTTGATCGTTGGGAACCGGAGCTGAATGAAGCCATACCAAACGACGA
GCGTGACACCACGATGCCTGCAGCAATGGCAACAACGTTGCGCAAACTATTAACTGGCGAACTACTTACT
CTAGCTTCCCGGCAACAATTAATAGACTGGATGGAGGCGGATAAAGTTGCAGGACCACTTCTGCGCTCGG
CCCTTCCGGCTGGCTGGTTTATTGCTGATAAATCTGGAGCCGGTGAGCGTGGGTCACGCGGTATCATTGC
AGCACTGGGGCCAGATGGTAAGCCCTCCCGTATCGTAGTTATCTACACGACGGGGAGTCAGGCAACTATG
GATGAACGAAATAGACAGATCGCTGAGATAGGTGCCTCACTGATTAAGCATTGGTAACTGTCAGACCAAG
TTTACTCATATATACTTTAGATTGATTTAAAACTTCATTTTTAATTTAAAAGGATCTAGGTGAAGATCCT
TTTTGATAATCTCATGACCAAAATCCCTTAACGTGAGTTTTCGTTCCACTGAGCGTCAGACCCCGTAGAA
AAGATCAAAGGATCTTCTTGAGATCCTTTTTTTCTGCGCGTAATCTGCTGCTTGCAAACAAAAAAACCAC
CGCTACCAGCGGTGGTTTGTTTGCCGGATCAAGAGCTACCAACTCTTTTTCCGAAGGTAACTGGCTTCAG
CAGAGCGCAGATACCAAATACTGTCCTTCTAGTGTAGCCGTAGTTAGGCCACCACTTCAAGAACTCTGTA
GCACCGCCTACATACCTCGCTCTGCTAATCCTGTTACCAGTGGCTGCTGCCAGTGGCGATAAGTCGTGTC
TTACCGGGTTGGACTCAAGACGATAGTTACCGGATAAGGCGCAGCGGTCGGGCTGAACGGGGGGTTCGTG
CACACAGCCCAGCTTGGAGCGAACGACCTACACCGAACTGAGATACCTACAGCGTGAGCTATGAGAAAGC
GCCACGCTTCCCGAAGGGAGAAAGGCGGACAGGTATCCGGTAAGCGGCAGGGTCGGAACAGGAGAGCGCA
CGAGGGAGCTTCCAGGGGGAAACGCCTGGTATCTTTATAGTCCTGTCGGGTTTCGCCACCTCTGACTTGA
GCGTCGATTTTTGTGATGCTCGTCAGGGGGGCGGAGCCTATGGAAAAACGCCAGCAACGCGGCCTTTTTA
CGGTTCCTGGCCTTTTGCTGGCCTTTTGCTCACATGTTCTTTCCTGCGTTATCCCCTGATTCTGTGGATA
ACCGTATTACCGCCTTTGAGTGAGCTGATACCGCTCGCCGCAGCCGAACGACCGAGCGCAGCGAGTCAGT
GAGCGAGGAAGCGGAAGAGCGCCTGATGCGGTATTTTCTCCTTACGCATCTGTGCGGTATTTCACACCGC
AATGGTGCACTCTCAGTACAATCTGCTCTGATGCCGCATAGTTAAGCCAGTATACACTCCGCTATCGCTA
CGTGACTGGGTCATGGCTGCGCCCCGACACCCGCCAACACCCGCTGACGCGCCCTGACGGGCTTGTCTGC
TCCCGGCATCCGCTTACAGACAAGCTGTGACCGTCTCCGGGAGCTGCATGTGTCAGAGGTTTTCACCGTC
ATCACCGAAACGCGCGAGGCAGCTGCGGTAAAGCTCATCAGCGTGGTCGTGAAGCGATTCACAGATGTCT
GCCTGTTCATCCGCGTCCAGCTCGTTGAGTTTCTCCAGAAGCGTTAATGTCTGGCTTCTGATAAAGCGGG
CCATGTTAAGGGCGGTTTTTTCCTGTTTGGTCACTGATGCCTCCGTGTAAGGGGGATTTCTGTTCATGGG
GGTAATGATACCGATGAAACGAGAGAGGATGCTCACGATACGGGTTACTGATGATGAACATGCCCGGTTA
CTGGAACGTTGTGAGGGTAAACAACTGGCGGTATGGATGCGGCGGGACCAGAGAAAAATCACTCAGGGTC
AATGCCAGCGCTTCGTTAATACAGATGTAGGTGTTCCACAGGGTAGCCAGCAGCATCCTGCGATGCAGAT
CCGGAACATAATGGTGCAGGGCGCTGACTTCCGCGTTTCCAGACTTTACGAAACACGGAAACCGAAGACC
ATTCATGTTGTTGCTCAGGTCGCAGACGTTTTGCAGCAGCAGTCGCTTCACGTTCGCTCGCGTATCGGTG
ATTCATTCTGCTAACCAGTAAGGCAACCCCGCCAGCCTAGCCGGGTCCTCAACGACAGGAGCACGATCAT
GCGCACCCGTGGCCAGGACCCAACGCTGCCCGAGATGCGCCGCGTGCGGCTGCTGGAGATGGCGGACGCG
ATGGATATGTTCTGCCAAGGGTTGGTTTGCGCATTCACAGTTCTCCGCAAGAATTGATTGGCTCCAATTC
TTGGAGTGGTGAATCCGTTAGCGAGGTGCCGCCGGCTTCCATTCAGGTCGAGGTGGCCCGGCTCCATGCA
CCGCGACGCAACGCGGGGAGGCAGACAAGGTATAGGGCGGCGCCTACAATCCATGCCAACCCGTTCCATG
TGCTCGCCGAGGCGGCATAAATCGCCGTGACGATCAGCGGTCCAATGATCGAAGTTAGGCTGGTAAGAGC
CGCGAGCGATCCTTGAAGCTGTCCCTGATGGTCGTCATCTACCTGCCTGGACAGCATGGCCTGCAACGCG
GGCATCCCGATGCCGCCGGAAGCGAGAAGAATCATAATGGGGAAGGCCATCCAGCCTCGCGTCGCGAACG
CCAGCAAGACGTAGCCCAGCGCGTCGGCCGCCATGCCGGCGATAATGGCCTGCTTCTCGCCGAAACGTTT
GGTGGCGGGACCAGTGACGAAGGCTTGAGCGAGGGCGTGCAAGATTCCGAATACCGCAAGCGACAGGCCG
ATCATCGTCGCGCTCCAGCGAAAGCGGTCCTCGCCGAAAATGACCCAGAGCGCTGCCGGCACCTGTCCTA
CGAGTTGCATGATAAAGAAGACAGTCATAAGTGCGGCGACGATAGTCATGCCCCGCGCCCACCGGAAGGA
GCTGACTGGGTTGAAGGCTCTCAAGGGCATCGGTCGAGATCCCGGTGCCTAATGAGTGAGCTAACTTACA
TTAATTGCGTTGCGCTCACTGCCCGCTTTCCAGTCGGGAAACCTGTCGTGCCAGCTGCATTAATGAATCG
GCCAACGCGCGGGGAGAGGCGGTTTGCGTATTGGGCGCCAGGGTGGTTTTTCT
Features (pLannotate 1.2.2; 21 found; start..end, strand, type, name):
    976..1053    -  promoter       lacI promoter: lacI
   1061..1340    -  CDS            TcR (fragment): tetracycline efflux protein; tet; confers resistance to tetracycline
   1362..1380    +  promoter       T7 promoter: promoter for bacteriophage T7 RNA polymerase
   1381..1405    +  protein_bind   lac operator: The lac repressor binds to the lac operator to inhibit transcription in E. coli. This inhibition can be relieved by adding lactose or isopropyl-β-D-thiogalactopyranoside (IPTG). lac repressor encoded by lacI
   1420..1442    +  RBS            RBS: efficient ribosome binding site from bacteriophage T7 gene 10 (Olins and Rangwala, 1989)
   1461..1477    +  CDS            capTEV™ (fragment): composite tag for in vivo biotinylation, TEV protease cleavage, and 6xHis tagging
   1488..1505    +  CDS            thrombin site: thrombin recognition and cleavage site
   1602..1894    +  CDS            SUMO (fragment): cleavable ubiquitin-like protein tag; S. cerevisiae SMT3 (truncated)
   4774..4811    +  CDS            SET1 (fragment): solubility-enhancement tag derived from T7 phage gene 10B
   4819..4866    +  terminator     T7 terminator: transcription terminator for bacteriophage T7 RNA polymerase
   4889..4993    -  CDS            TcR (fragment): tetracycline efflux protein; tet; confers resistance to tetracycline
   5041..5069    -  promoter       tet promoter: E. coli promoter for tetracycline efflux protein gene
   5182..5286    +  promoter       AmpR promoter: bla
   5287..6144    +  CDS            bla: BLAT_ECOLX - Experimental evidence at protein level: Swiss-Prot protein existence level 1. TEM-type are the most prevalent beta-lactamases in enterobacteria; they hydrolyze the beta-lactam bond in susceptible beta-lactam antibiotics, thus conferring resistance to penicillins and cephalosporins. TEM-3 and TEM-4 are capable of hydrolyzing cefotaxime and ceftazidime. TEM-5 is capable of hydrolyzing ceftazidime. TEM-6 is capable of hydrolyzing ceftazidime and aztreonam. TEM-8/CAZ-2, TEM- 16/CAZ-7 and TEM-24/CAZ-6 are markedly active against ceftazidime. IRT- 4 shows resistance to beta-lactamase in
   6318..6906    +  rep_origin     ori: high-copy-number ColE1/pMB1/pBR322/pUC origin of replication
   7092..7231    -  misc_feature   bom: basis of mobility region from pBR322
   7333..7524    -  CDS            rop: Rop protein, which maintains plasmids at low copy number; rop
   7541..7921    +  CDS            YPB1_ECOLX: Protein predicted: Swiss-Prot protein existence level 4. From Escherichia coli.
   8163..8787    -  CDS            TcR (fragment): tetracycline efflux protein; tet; confers resistance to tetracycline
   8802..8823    -  protein_bind   CAP binding site: CAP binding activates transcription in the presence of cAMP. E. coli catabolite activator protein
   8836..975     -  CDS            lacI (across the origin): lac repressor; lacI; The lac repressor binds to the lac operator to inhibit transcription in E. coli. This inhibition can be relieved by adding lactose or isopropyl-β-D-thiogalactopyranoside (IPTG).
