[The description below was written by a language model from this plasmid's Addgene catalogue record and pLannotate feature annotations shown in this document.]
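Description:
pC0060 AspCas13 (B04) His6-TwinStrep-SUMO-BsaI is a bacterial expression plasmid of about 8.9 kb for producing recombinant Cas13 from Alistipes sp. ZOR0009 in E. coli. The backbone is a pBR322/pET-style SUMO expression vector. It replicates from a ColE1/pMB1-type origin accompanied by the bom region and the rop gene, which moderates copy number, and it is selected with ampicillin through the bla gene under its own promoter. Several tetracycline-resistance gene fragments and a tet promoter are scattered through the backbone as non-functional remnants of the parental vector.

The expression cassette consists of a T7 promoter with an adjacent lac operator, the T7 gene 10 ribosome binding site, an N-terminal tag region, the roughly 2.9 kb Cas13 coding sequence and a T7 terminator. A plasmid-borne lacI gene supplies repressor, so expression is IPTG-inducible in hosts that provide T7 RNA polymerase. According to the name, the tag comprises His6 and Twin-Strep affinity tags followed by yeast SUMO (SMT3). The annotation detects a His-tag-containing fragment, a thrombin site and the SUMO domain, but neither the Twin-Strep segment nor the Cas13 open reading frame is annotated; the latter corresponds to the unannotated stretch between SUMO and the terminator. SUMO typically aids solubility and allows tag removal with a SUMO protease. "BsaI" presumably refers to the cloning site used to insert the gene.

The record is inconsistent about subtype, giving Cas13b in the purpose field and Cas13a in the alternative name. The depositor and sequencing-derived records contain the same set of features, but differ by 3 nt in length and in the arrangement of the lacI-containing segment relative to the expression cassette. The plasmid supports purification of the enzyme for Cas13-based nucleic acid detection assays.
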