Addgene plasmid #115210: pC0060 AspCas13 (B04) His6-TwinStrep-SUMO-BsaI
Purpose: Expresses AspCas13b from a SUMO-tagged bacterial expression construct
Depositing lab: Feng Zhang. Depositing organization: Broad Institute. Publication: Multiplexed and portable nucleic acid detection platform with Cas13, Cas12a, and Csm6. Gootenberg JS, Abudayyeh OO, Kellner MJ, Joung J, Collins JJ, Zhang F. Science. 2018 Apr 27;360(6387):439-444. doi: 10.1126/science.aaq0179. Epub 2018 Feb 15. PubMed 29449508.
Backbone
  Vector backbone: SUMO bacterial expression vector
  Backbone size w/o insert (bp): 6087
  Total vector size (bp): 8946
  Vector type: Bacterial Expression
Growth in bacteria
  Bacterial resistance: Ampicillin, 100 μg/mL
  Growth temperature: 37°C
  Growth strain: DH5alpha
  Copy number: Unknown
Gene/Insert
  Gene/Insert name: AspCas13 (alt name: Cas13a from Alistipes sp. ZOR0009)
  Species: Alistipes sp. ZOR0009
  Insert size (bp): 2859
  Tag / fusion protein: SUMO
Terms and licenses: Academic/Nonprofit Terms; Industry Terms: Not Available to Industry
How to cite: pC0060 AspCas13 (B04) His6-TwinStrep-SUMO-BsaI was a gift from Feng Zhang (Addgene plasmid # 115210 ; http://n2t.net/addgene:115210 ; RRID:Addgene_115210)
